Addgene plasmid #216961: pET26b(modified)-R-Lg
Purpose: Expression of GvpR-Linker-Large BiT
Depositing lab: George Lu. Depositing organization: Rice University. Publication: Elucidating the assembly of gas vesicles by systematic protein-protein interaction analysis. Iburg M, Anderson AP, Wong VT, Anton ED, He A, Lu GJ. EMBO J. 2024 Oct;43(19):4156-4172. doi: 10.1038/s44318-024-00178-2. Epub 2024 Sep 3. PubMed 39227754.
Backbone
  Vector backbone: pET26b
  Vector type: Bacterial Expression
Growth in bacteria
  Bacterial resistance: Spectinomycin, 50 μg/mL
  Growth temperature: 30°C
  Growth strain: DH5alpha
  Copy number: Low Copy
Gene/Insert
  Gene/Insert name: GvpR-Linker-Large BiT
  Species: Synthetic; Priestia megaterium
  Tag / fusion protein: Split Nanoluciferase LargeBiT-FLAG (C terminal on insert)
  Cloning method: Gibson Cloning
Terms and licenses: Academic/Nonprofit Terms; Industry Terms: Not Available to Industry
Depositor comments: Please visit https://www.biorxiv.org/content/10.1101/2023.07.23.550228v1 for bioRxiv preprint.
How to cite: pET26b(modified)-R-Lg was a gift from George Lu (Addgene plasmid # 216961 ; http://n2t.net/addgene:216961 ; RRID:Addgene_216961)
