[The description below was written by a language model from this plasmid's Addgene catalogue record and pLannotate feature annotations shown in this document.]
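Description:
pET26b(modified)-R-Lg is a 6,242 nt bacterial expression plasmid built on a modified pET26b backbone for producing the gas vesicle protein GvpR from Priestia megaterium fused through a linker to the Large BiT fragment of split NanoLuc luciferase, with a C-terminal FLAG tag. The modifications are visible in the feature table. Instead of the kanamycin marker normally associated with pET26b, the plasmid carries the aadA (SmR) gene conferring spectinomycin and streptomycin resistance, and its replication region is annotated mainly as CloDF13 (CDF) origin fragments with a short RSF-like fragment. The bom and rop elements and small tetracycline-resistance gene remnants from the pBR322 lineage are also present, along with an f1 origin. The record lists it as low copy. CDF origins are compatible with several other common E. coli replicons, which allows a second plasmid to be maintained in the same cell.

Expression follows the standard pET arrangement: a T7 promoter with an adjacent lac operator, the T7 gene 10 ribosome binding site, the fusion coding region, and a T7 terminator, with a lacI cassette on the plasmid supplying repressor so that transcription is IPTG-inducible in hosts that provide T7 RNA polymerase. The annotation detects the Large BiT portion as a NanoLuc fragment. GvpR itself is not annotated but presumably occupies the unlabelled interval between the RBS and that fragment. A short hit to a T7 gene 10B-derived solubility tag just before the terminator may be backbone residue, and the FLAG tag was not called. The associated work is a systematic protein-protein interaction analysis of gas vesicle assembly. The plasmid therefore likely serves as one half of a split-luciferase complementation pair, with luminescence restored when GvpR binds a partner carrying the complementary small fragment.
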