Features (pLannotate 1.2.2; 20 found; start..end, strand, type, name):
     13..441     +  rep_origin     f1 ori (sequence partly withheld): f1 bacteriophage origin of replication; arrow indicates direction of (+) strand synthesis
    494..551     +  promoter       AmpR promoter (fragment): bla
    560..1351    -  CDS            SmR: aminoglycoside adenylyltransferase (Murphy, 1985); aadA; confers resistance to spectinomycin and streptomycin
   1473..1570    +  rep_origin     CloDF13 ori (fragment): Plasmids containing the CloDF13 (CDF) origin of replication can be propagated in E. coli cells that contain additional plasmids with compatible origins.
   1595..2276    +  rep_origin     CloDF13 ori (fragment): Plasmids containing the CloDF13 (CDF) origin of replication can be propagated in E. coli cells that contain additional plasmids with compatible origins.
   2324..2457    +  rep_origin     RSF ori (fragment): Plasmids containing the RSF 1030 origin of replication can be propagated in E. coli cells that contain additional plasmids with compatible origins.
   2462..2601    -  misc_feature   bom: basis of mobility region from pBR322
   2703..2894    -  CDS            rop: Rop protein, which maintains plasmids at low copy number; rop
   2911..3291    +  CDS            YPB1_ECOLX: Protein predicted: Swiss-Prot protein existence level 4. From Escherichia coli.
   3363..3654    -  CDS            TcR (fragment): tetracycline efflux protein; tet; confers resistance to tetracycline
   3669..3690    -  protein_bind   CAP binding site: CAP binding activates transcription in the presence of cAMP. E. coli catabolite activator protein
   3703..4785    -  CDS            lacI: lac repressor; lacI; The lac repressor binds to the lac operator to inhibit transcription in E. coli. This inhibition can be relieved by adding lactose or isopropyl-β-D-thiogalactopyranoside (IPTG).
   4786..4863    -  promoter       lacI promoter: lacI
   4871..5150    -  CDS            TcR (fragment): tetracycline efflux protein; tet; confers resistance to tetracycline
   5172..5190    +  promoter       T7 promoter: promoter for bacteriophage T7 RNA polymerase
   5191..5215    +  protein_bind   lac operator: The lac repressor binds to the lac operator to inhibit transcription in E. coli. This inhibition can be relieved by adding lactose or isopropyl-β-D-thiogalactopyranoside (IPTG). lac repressor encoded by lacI
   5230..5252    +  RBS            RBS: efficient ribosome binding site from bacteriophage T7 gene 10 (Olins and Rangwala, 1989)
   5578..6049    +  CDS            Nluc (fragment): NanoLuc® luciferase human codon-optimized
   6114..6163    +  CDS            SET1 (fragment): solubility-enhancement tag derived from T7 phage gene 10B
   6171..6218    +  terminator     T7 terminator: transcription terminator for bacteriophage T7 RNA polymerase
>Addgene plasmid #216961 | pET26b(modified)-R-Lg | addgene full sequence | sequence record 445238 | Addgene NGS Result
TTGGCGAATGGG
[124 nt withheld, positions 13-136]
C
[91 nt withheld, positions 138-228]
A
[49 nt withheld, positions 230-278]
CCTTTGACGTTGGAGTCCACGTTCTTT
[37 nt withheld, positions 306-342]
ACCCTATCTCGGTCTATTCTTTTGATTTATAAGGGATTTTGCCGATTTCGGCCTATTGGTTAAAAAATGA
GCTGATTTAACAAAAATTTAACGCGAATTTTAACAAAATATTAACGCTTACAATTTAGGTGGCACTTTTC
GGGGAAATGTGCGCGGAACCCCTATTTGTTTATTTTTCTAAATACATTCAAATATGTATCCGCTCATGAA
TTAATTCTTATTTGCCGACTACCTTGGTGATCTCGCCTTTCACGTAGTGGACAAATTCTTCCAACTGATC
TGCGCGCGAGGCCAAGCGATCTTCTTCTTGTCCAAGATAAGCCTGTCTAGCTTCAAGTATGACGGGCTGA
TACTGGGCCGGCAGGCGCTCCATTGCCCAGTCGGCAGCGACATCCTTCGGCGCGATTTTGCCGGTTACTG
CGCTGTACCAAATGCGGGACAACGTAAGCACTACATTTCGCTCATCGCCAGCCCAGTCGGGCGGCGAGTT
CCATAGCGTTAAGGTTTCATTTAGCGCCTCAAATAGATCCTGTTCAGGAACCGGATCAAAGAGTTCCTCC
GCCGCTGGACCTACCAAGGCAACGCTATGTTCTCTTGCTTTTGTCAGCAAGATAGCCAGATCAATGTCGA
TCGTGGCTGGCTCGAAGATACCTGCAAGAATGTCATTGCGCTGCCATTCTCCAAATTGCAGTTCGCGCTT
AGCTGGATAACGCCACGGAATGATGTCGTCGTGCACAACAATGGTGACTTCTACAGCGCGGAGAATCTCG
CTCTCTCCAGGGGAAGCCGAAGTTTCCAAAAGGTCGTTGATCAAAGCTCGCCGCGTTGTTTCATCAAGCC
TTACGGTCACCGTAACCAGCAAATCAATATCACTGTGTGGCTTCAGGCCGCCATCCACTGCGGAGCCGTA
CAAATGTACGGCCAGCAACGTCGGTTCGAGATGGCGCTCGATGACGCCAACTACCTCTGATAGTTGAGTC
GATACTTCGGCGATCACCGCTTCCCTCATAACACCCCTTGTATTACTGTTTATGTAAGCAGACAGTTTTA
TTGTTCATGACCAAAATCCCTTAACGTGAGTTTTCGTTCCACTGAGCGTCAGACCCCGTAGAAAAGATCA
AAGGATCTTCGATCAAAGGATCTTCTTGAGATCCTTTTTTTCTGCGCGTAATCTTTTGCCCTGTAAACGA
AAAAACCACCTGGGGAGGTGGTTTGATCGAAGGTTAAGCAGTTCCCCAACTGACTTAACCTTCGAAAAAA
CCACCTGGGGAGGTGGTTTGATCGAAGGTTAAGTCAGTTGGGGAACTGCTTAACCGTGGTAACTGGCTTT
CGCAGAGCACAGCAACCAAATCTGTCCTTCCAGTGTAGCCGGACTTTGGCGCACACTTCAAGAGCAACCG
CGTGTTTAGCTAAACAAATCCTCTGCGAACTCCCAGTTACCAATGGCTGCTGCCAGTGGCGTTTTACCGT
GCTTTTCCGGGTTGGACTCAAGTGAACAGTTACCGGATAAGGCGCAGCAGTCGGGCTGAACGGGGAGTTC
TTGCTTACAGCCCAGCTTGGAGCGAACGACCTACACCGAGCCGAGATACCAGTGTGTGAGCTATGAGAAA
GCGCCACACTTCCCGTAAGGGAGAAAGGCGGAACAGGTATCCGGTAAACGGCAGGGTCGGAACAGGAGAG
CGCAAGAGGGAGCGACCCGCCGGAAACGGTGGGGATCTTTAAGTCCTGTCGGGTTTCGCCCGTACTGTCA
GATTCATGGTTGAGCCTCACGGCTCCCACAGATGCACCGGAAAAGCGTCTGTTTATGTGAACTCTGGCAG
GAGGGCGGAGCCTATGGAAAAACGCCACCGGCGCGGCCCTGCTGTTTTGCCTCACATGTTAGTCCCCTGC
TTATCCACGGAATCTGTGGGTAACTTTGTATGTGTCCGCAGCGCAACGCCAGCAACGCGGCCTTTTTACG
GTTCCTGGCCTTTTGCTGGCCTTTTGCTCACATGTTCTTTCCTGCGTTATCCCCTGATTCTGTGGATAAC
CGTATTACCGCCTTTGAGTGAGCTGATACCGCTCGCCGCAGCCGAACGACCGAGCGCAGCGAGTCAGTGA
GCGAGGAAGCGGAAGAGCGCCTGATGCGGTATTTTCTCCTTACGCATCTGTGCGGTATTTCACACCGCAA
TGGTGCACTCTCAGTACAATCTGCTCTGATGCCGCATAGTTAAGCCAGTATACACTCCGCTATCGCTACG
TGACTGGGTCATGGCTGCGCCCCGACACCCGCCAACACCCGCTGACGCGCCCTGACGGGCTTGTCTGCTC
CCGGCATCCGCTTACAGACAAGCTGTGACCGTCTCCGGGAGCTGCATGTGTCAGAGGTTTTCACCGTCAT
CACCGAAACGCGCGAGGCAGCTGCGGTAAAGCTCATCAGCGTGGTCGTGAAGCGATTCACAGATGTCTGC
CTGTTCATCCGCGTCCAGCTCGTTGAGTTTCTCCAGAAGCGTTAATGTCTGGCTTCTGATAAAGCGGGCC
ATGTTAAGGGCGGTTTTTTCCTGTTTGGTCACTGATGCCTCCGTGTAAGGGGGATTTCTGTTCATGGGGG
TAATGATACCGATGAAACGAGAGAGGATGCTCACGATACGGGTTACTGATGATGAACATGCCCGGTTACT
GGAACGTTGTGAGGGTAAACAACTGGCGGTATGGATGCGGCGGGACCAGAGAAAAATCACTCAGGGTCAA
TGCCAGCGCTTCGTTAATACAGATGTAGGTGTTCCACAGGGTAGCCAGCAGCATCCTGCGATGCAGATCC
GGAACATAATGGTGCAGGGCGCTGACTTCCGCGTTTCCAGACTTTACGAAACACGGAAACCGAAGACCAT
TCATGTTGTTGCTCAGGTCGCAGACGTTTTGCAGCAGCAGTCGCTTCACGTTCGCTCGCGTATCGGTGAT
TCATTCTGCTAACCAGTAAGGCAACCCCGCCAGCCTAGCCGGGTCCTCAACGACAGGAGCACGATCATGC
GCACCCGTGGGGCCGCCATGCCGGCGATAATGGCCTGCTTCTCGCCGAAACGTTTGGTGGCGGGACCAGT
GACGAAGGCTTGAGCGAGGGCGTGCAAGATTCCGAATACCGCAAGCGACAGGCCGATCATCGTCGCGCTC
CAGCGAAAGCGGTCCTCGCCGAAAATGACCCAGAGCGCTGCCGGCACCTGTCCTACGAGTTGCATGATAA
AGAAGACAGTCATAAGTGCGGCGACGATAGTCATGCCCCGCGCCCACCGGAAGGAGCTGACTGGGTTGAA
GGCTCTCAAGGGCATCGGTCGAGATCCCGGTGCCTAATGAGTGAGCTAACTTACATTAATTGCGTTGCGC
TCACTGCCCGCTTTCCAGTCGGGAAACCTGTCGTGCCAGCTGCATTAATGAATCGGCCAACGCGCGGGGA
GAGGCGGTTTGCGTATTGGGCGCCAGGGTGGTTTTTCTTTTCACCAGTGAGACGGGCAACAGCTGATTGC
CCTTCACCGCCTGGCCCTGAGAGAGTTGCAGCAAGCGGTCCACGCTGGTTTGCCCCAGCAGGCGAAAATC
CTGTTTGATGGTGGTTAACGGCGGGATATAACATGAGCTGTCTTCGGTATCGTCGTATCCCACTACCGAG
ATATCCGCACCAACGCGCAGCCCGGACTCGGTAATGGCGCGCATTGCGCCCAGCGCCATCTGATCGTTGG
CAACCAGCATCGCAGTGGGAACGATGCCCTCATTCAGCATTTGCATGGTTTGTTGAAAACCGGACATGGC
ACTCCAGTCGCCTTCCCGTTCCGCTATCGGCTGAATTTGATTGCGAGTGAGATATTTATGCCAGCCAGCC
AGACGCAGACGCGCCGAGACAGAACTTAATGGGCCCGCTAACAGCGCGATTTGCTGGTGACCCAATGCGA
CCAGATGCTCCACGCCCAGTCGCGTACCGTCTTCATGGGAGAAAATAATACTGTTGATGGGTGTCTGGTC
AGAGACATCAAGAAATAACGCCGGAACATTAGTGCAGGCAGCTTCCACAGCAATGGCATCCTGGTCATCC
AGCGGATAGTTAATGATCAGCCCACTGACGCGTTGCGCGAGAAGATTGTGCACCGCCGCTTTACAGGCTT
CGACGCCGCTTCGTTCTACCATCGACACCACCACGCTGGCACCCAGTTGATCGGCGCGAGATTTAATCGC
CGCGACAATTTGCGACGGCGCGTGCAGGGCCAGACTGGAGGTGGCAACGCCAATCAGCAACGACTGTTTG
CCCGCCAGTTGTTGTGCCACGCGGTTGGGAATGTAATTCAGCTCCGCCATCGCCGCTTCCACTTTTTCCC
GCGTTTTCGCAGAAACGTGGCTGGCCTGGTTCACCACGCGGGAAACGGTCTGATAAGAGACACCGGCATA
CTCTGCGACATCGTATAACGTTACTGGTTTCACATTCACCACCCTGAATTGACTCTCTTCCGGGCGCTAT
CATGCCATACCGCGAAAGGTTTTGCGCCATTCGATGGTGTCCGGGATCTCGACGCTCTCCCTTATGCGAC
TCCTGCATTAGGAAGCAGCCCAGTAGTAGGTTGAGGCCGTTGAGCACCGCCGCCGCAAGGAATGGTGCAT
GCAAGGAGATGGCGCCCAACAGTCCCCCGGCCACGGGGCCTGCCACCATACCCACGCCGAAACAAGCGCT
CATGAGCCCGAAGTGGCGAGCCCGATCTTCCCCATCGGTGATGTCGGCGATATAGGCGCCAGCAACCGCA
CCTGTGGCGCCGGTGATGCCGGCCACGATGCGTCCGGCGTAGAGGATCGAGATCTCGATCCCGCGAAATT
AATACGACTCACTATAGGGGAATTGTGAGCGGATAACAATTCCCCTCTAGAAATAATTTTGTTTAACTTT
AAGAAGGAGATATACATATGGAAATTAAAAAAATTATGCAAGCCGTGAACGACTTTTTCGGTGAACACGT
AGCTCCTCCTCATAAAATTACCTCGGTGGAAGCTACTGAAGATGAAGGTTGGAGAGTTATTGTTGAAGTC
ATTGAAGAACGAGAATATATGAAAAAATACGCCAAAGATGAAATGCTCGGAACGTACGAGTGCTTTGTAA
ATAAAGAAAAAGAAGTCATTTCATTCAAACGACTCGACGTCAGATATAGAAGCGCCATTGGCATTGAAGC
AGTTTCTCAAGGCAGTTCAGGTGGTGGCGGGAGCGGAGGTGGAGGCTCGAGCGGTGTCTTCACACTCGAA
GATTTCGTTGGGGACTGGGAACAGACAGCCGCCTACAACCTGGACCAAGTCCTTGAACAGGGAGGTGTGT
CCAGTTTGCTGCAGAATCTCGCCGTGTCCGTAACTCCGATCCAAAGGATTGTCCGGAGCGGTGAAAATGC
CCTGAAGATCGACATCCATGTCATCATCCCGTATGAAGGTCTGAGCGCCGACCAAATGGCCCAGATCGAA
GAGGTGTTTAAGGTGGTGTACCCTGTGGATGATCATCACTTTAAGGTGATCCTGCCCTATGGCACACTGG
TAATCGACGGGGTTACGCCGAACATGCTGAACTATTTCGGACGGCCGTATGAAGGCATCGCCGTGTTCGA
CGGCAAAAAGATCACTGTAACAGGGACCCTGTGGAACGGCAACAAAATTATCGACGAGCGCCTGATCACC
CCCGACGGCTCCATGCTGTTCCGAGTAACCATCAACGATTATAAAGATGATGATGATAAAAGCTGAGGCT
GTTTTGGCGGATGAGAGAAGATTGAGATCCGGCTGCTAACAAAGCCCGAAAGGAAGCTGAGTTGGCTGCT
GCCACCGCTGAGCAATAACTAGCATAACCCCTTGGGGCCTCTAAACGGGTCTTGAGGGGTTTTTTGCTGA
AAGGAGGAACTATATCCGGA
